>Addgene plasmid #156164 | pAAV.CMV.SV40.THBS1-HA-KDEL.SV40(polyA) | addgene full sequence | sequence record 309334 | Addgene NGS Result
GCCTTTTTACGGTTCCTGGCCTTTTGCTGGCCTTTTGCTCACATGTCCTGCAGGCAGCTGCGCGCTCGCT
CGCTCACTGAGGCCGCCCGGGCGTCGGGCGACCTTTGGTCGCCCGGCCTCAGTGAGCGAGCGAGCGCGCA
GAGAGGGAGTGGCCAACTCCATCACTAGGGGTTCCTGCGGCCGCTCGTGACCTAGGCATATGCCAAGTAC
GCCCCCTATTGACGTCAATGACGGTAAATGGCCCGCCTGGCATTATGCCCAGTACATGACCTTATGGGAC
TTTCCTACTTGGCAGTACATCTACGTATTAGTCATCGCTATTACCATGGTGATGCGGTTTTGGCAGTACA
TCAATGGGCGTGGATAGCGGTTTGACTCACGGGGATTTCCAAGTCTCCACCCCATTGACGTCAATGGGAG
TTTGTTTTGGCACCAAAATCAACGGGACTTTCCAAAATGTCGTAACAACTCCGCCCCATTGACGCAAATG
GGCGGTAGGCGTGTACGGTGGGAGGTCTATATAAGCAGAGCTCGTTTAGTGAACCGTCAGATCGCCTGGA
GACGCCATCCGGACTCTAAGGTAAATATAAAATTTTTAAGTGTATAATGTGTTAAACTACTGATTCTAAT
TGTTTCTCTCTTTTAGATTCCAACCTTTGGAACTGAATTCCGCGGGCCCGGGATCCTCTAGAGTCGACCT
GCAGAAGCTTATGACCATGGAGCTCCTGCGGGGACTAGGTGTCCTGTTCCTGTTGCATATGTGTGGAAGC
AACCGCATTCCAGAGTCTGGGGGAGATAACGGTGTGTTTGACATCTTTGAACTCATTGGAGGTGCACGAA
GGGGCCCCGGTCGCCGACTGGTGAAGGGCCAAGATCTATCCAGCCCCGCCTTCCGCATTGAGAATGCCAA
CCTGATCCCCGCTGTGCCGGATGACAAGTTCCAAGACCTACTGGACGCTGTGTGGGCCGACAAAGGCTTC
ATCTTCCTGGCTTCCTTGAGGCAGATGAAGAAGACCCGGGGCACACTCCTGGCTGTGGAACGGAAAGACA
ACACTGGCCAGATCTTCAGTGTGGTCTCCAACGGCAAAGCTGGCACCCTGGACCTGAGCCTGAGCCTGCC
AGGGAAGCAACAAGTGGTGTCAGTGGAGGAAGCTCTCCTGGCCACTGGCCAGTGGAAGAGCATCACGCTG
TTTGTTCAAGAGGACCGGGCTCAACTCTACATAGACTGTGATAAGATGGAGAGCGCGGAGCTGGATGTAC
CCATCCAGAGCATCTTCACCAGGGATCTGGCCAGCGTTGCCAGGCTCCGAGTTGCAAAGGGAGATGTCAA
TGACAATTTTCAGGGGGTGCTGCAGAATGTGAGGTTTGTCTTTGGAACCACCCCAGAAGACATTCTCAGG
AACAAAGGCTGCTCCAGCTCAGCTACCAACGTCCTTCTTACCCTTGACAACAACGTGGTGAACGGTTCCA
GCCCTGCTATCCGCACCAACTACATCGGCCACAAAACAAAGGACCTCCAAGCTATCTGTGGCCTCTCCTG
TGATGAACTATCCAGCATGGTCCTGGAACTGAAGGGCCTGCGCACCATCGTGACCACTCTGCAGGACAGC
ATCCGAAAAGTGACGGAAGAGAACAGAGAGCTGGTCAGTGAGCTGAAGCGGCCTCCCCTCTGCTTTCACA
ATGGAGTCCAGTACAAGAACAACGAGGAGTGGACTGTAGACAGTTGCACAGAGTGTCACTGCCAGAACTC
GGTTACCATCTGCAAAAAGGTGTCCTGTCCCATCATGCCCTGCTCCAACGCCACAGTTCCTGATGGTGAA
TGCTGCCCACGGTGCTGGCCCAGCGACTCTGCTGACGATGGCTGGTCTCCCTGGTCTGAGTGGACCTCCT
GCTCTGCCACATGTGGCAATGGAATTCAGCAACGTGGTCGTTCCTGTGACAGCCTCAACAACAGATGCGA
GGGCTCTTCGGTACAGACAAGGACCTGCCACATTCAGGAGTGTGACAAAAGATTTAAACAGGATGGTGGC
TGGAGTCACTGGTCTCCATGGTCGTCCTGTTCTGTGACCTGTGGTGACGGTGTGATCACAAGGATCCGGC
TCTGCAACTCCCCCAGCCCCCAGATGAACGGGAAGCCCTGTGAAGGTGAAGCCCGGGAGACCAAAGCCTG
CAAGAAAGACGCCTGCCCAATTAATGGAGGCTGGGGTCCCTGGTCACCATGGGACATCTGCTCTGTCACC
TGTGGAGGAGGAGTGCAGAGACGCAGCCGACTCTGTAACAACCCCACACCCCAGTTTGGAGGCAAAGACT
GTGTTGGCGATGTGACAGAAAATCAAGTTTGCAACAAGCAGGACTGCCCAATTGATGGATGCCTGTCCAA
TCCCTGCTTTGCTGGTGCCAAGTGTACTAGCTACCCTGATGGTAGCTGGAAATGTGGTGCGTGTCCTCCT
GGCTACAGTGGAAATGGCATCCAGTGCAAAGACGTCGATGAGTGCAAAGAAGTGCCTGATGCTTGCTTCA
ATCACAACGGAGAACATCGGTGCAAGAACACAGATCCTGGCTACAACTGCCTGCCCTGCCCACCACGATT
CACTGGCTCACAGCCCTTCGGCCGAGGTGTCGAACATGCCATGGCCAACAAACAGGTGTGCAAACCGCGA
AACCCCTGCACGGACGGGACGCATGACTGCAACAAGAACGCTAAGTGCAACTACCTGGGTCACTACAGTG
ACCCCATGTACCGCTGTGAGTGCAAGCCCGGCTATGCAGGCAATGGCATCATCTGCGGAGAGGACACAGA
CCTGGACGGCTGGCCTAATGAAAACCTGGTGTGTGTGGCCAACGCAACCTACCACTGCAAAAAGGACAAC
TGCCCCAACCTTCCCAACTCGGGGCAGGAAGACTATGACAAGGACGGGATTGGCGATGCCTGCGATGATG
ACGATGACAACGACAAGATCCCCGATGACAGGGACAACTGTCCATTCCATTACAACCCAGCCCAGTATGA
CTATGACAGAGATGATGTGGGAGACCGCTGTGACAACTGCCCCTACAACCACAACCCTGACCAAGCAGAC
ACAGACAAAAACGGGGAGGGCGATGCCTGTGCTGTGGACATCGATGGAGATGGAATCCTCAATGAACGAG
ACAACTGCCAGTACGTTTACAACGTGGACCAGAGGGACACGGACATGGATGGGGTTGGAGATCAGTGTGA
CAACTGCCCCCTGGAACACAATCCAGACCAGCTGGACTCTGACTCAGACCTCATAGGGGACACTTGTGAC
AACAATCAGGACATCGATGAGGATGGCCATCAGAACAATCTGGACAACTGTCCCTATGTGCCTAATGCCA
ACCAGGCCGACCATGATAAAGATGGCAAAGGAGATGCCTGTGACCATGACGATGACAATGACGGCATCCC
TGATGACAGAGACAACTGCAGGCTGGTGCCCAATCCTGACCAGAAGGACTCTGATGGTGATGGCCGAGGT
GACGCCTGCAAAGACGACTTTGACCATGACAATGTGCCAGATATTGATGACATCTGTCCTGAGAATTTTG
ACATCAGTGAAACCGATTTCCGACAATTCCAGATGATTCCTCTAGATCCCAAAGGAACCTCCCAAAATGA
CCCTAACTGGGTTGTCCGCCATCAGGGCAAAGAACTTGTCCAGACTGTAAACTGTGACCCTGGACTTGCT
GTAGGTTATGATGAGTTTAATGCTGTGGACTTCAGCGGTACCTTCTTCATCAACACCGAGAGAGATGATG
ACTACGCTGGCTTTGTTTTCGGCTACCAGTCCAGCAGCCGCTTCTACGTTGTGATGTGGAAACAAGTCAC
CCAGTCCTACTGGGACACCAACCCCACAAGGGCTCAGGGATACTCAGGCCTGTCTGTAAAGGTTGTGAAC
TCCACCACCGGCCCTGGCGAGCACCTGCGGAATGCACTGTGGCACACAGGAAACACCCCTGGCCAGGTGC
GCACCCTGTGGCATGACCCTCGCCACATCGGCTGGAAAGATTTCACTGCATACAGATGGCGTCTCAGCCA
CAGGCCAAAGACCGGTTATATCAGAGTGGTGATGTATGAAGGAAAGAAAATCATGGCTGACTCGGGACCC
ATCTATGACAAAACCTACGCCGGCGGTAGACTAGGCCTGTTCGTCTTCTCTCAGGAAATGGTGTTCTTCT
CAGACATGAAATACGAGTGTCGAGATTCCTACCCATACGATGTTCCAGATTACGCTAAAGACGAACTGTA
ACTCGAGAGATCTAGGCCGCTAGGCCTCACCTGCGATCTCGATGCTTTATTTGTGAAATTTGTGATGCTA
TTGCTTTATTTGTAACCATTATAAGCTGCAATAAACAAGTTAACAACAACAATTGCATTCATTTTATGTT
TCAGGTTCAGGGGGAGGTGTGGGAGGTTTTTTAAACTGCGGCCGCAGGAACCCCTAGTGATGGAGTTGGC
CACTCCCTCTCTGCGCGCTCGCTCGCTCACTGAGGCCGGGCGACCAAAGGTCGCCCGACGCCCGGGCTTT
GCCCGGGCGGCCTCAGTGAGCGAGCGAGCGCGCAGCTGCCTGCAGGGGCGCCTGATGCGGTATTTTCTCC
TTACGCATCTGTGCGGTATTTCACACCGCATA
[95 nt withheld, positions 4653-4747]
T
[46 nt withheld, positions 4749-4794]
C
[141 nt withheld, positions 4796-4936]
CCTTTGACGTTGGAGTCCACGTTCTTT
[37 nt withheld, positions 4964-5000]
ACTCTATCTCGGGCTATTCTTTTGATTTATAAGGGATTTTGCCGATTTCGGTCTATTGGTTAAAAAATGA
GCTGATTTAACAAAAATTTAACGCGAATTTTAACAAAATATTAACGTTTACAATTTTATGGTGCACTCTC
AGTACAATCTGCTCTGATGCCGCATAGTTAAGCCAGCCCCGACACCCGCCAACACCCGCTGACGCGCCCT
GACGGGCTTGTCTGCTCCCGGCATCCGCTTACAGACAAGCTGTGACCGTCTCCGGGAGCTGCATGTGTCA
GAGGTTTTCACCGTCATCACCGAAACGCGCGAGACGAAAGGGCCTCGTGATACGCCTATTTTTATAGGTT
AATGTCATGATAATAATGGTTTCTTAGACGTCAGGTGGCACTTTTCGGGGAAATGTGCGCGGAACCCCTA
TTTGTTTATTTTTCTAAATACATTCAAATATGTATCCGCTCATGAGACAATAACCCTGATAAATGCTTCA
ATAATATTGAAAAAGGAAGAGTATGAGTATTCAACATTTCCGTGTCGCCCTTATTCCCTTTTTTGCGGCA
TTTTGCCTTCCTGTTTTTGCTCACCCAGAAACGCTGGTGAAAGTAAAAGATGCTGAAGATCAGTTGGGTG
CACGAGTGGGTTACATCGAACTGGATCTCAACAGCGGTAAGATCCTTGAGAGTTTTCGCCCCGAAGAACG
TTTTCCAATGATGAGCACTTTTAAAGTTCTGCTATGTGGCGCGGTATTATCCCGTATTGACGCCGGGCAA
GAGCAACTCGGTCGCCGCATACACTATTCTCAGAATGACTTGGTTGAGTACTCACCAGTCACAGAAAAGC
ATCTTACGGATGGCATGACAGTAAGAGAATTATGCAGTGCTGCCATAACCATGAGTGATAACACTGCGGC
CAACTTACTTCTGACAACGATCGGAGGACCGAAGGAGCTAACCGCTTTTTTGCACAACATGGGGGATCAT
GTAACTCGCCTTGATCGTTGGGAACCGGAGCTGAATGAAGCCATACCAAACGACGAGCGTGACACCACGA
TGCCTGTAGCAATGGCAACAACGTTGCGCAAACTATTAACTGGCGAACTACTTACTCTAGCTTCCCGGCA
ACAATTAATAGACTGGATGGAGGCGGATAAAGTTGCAGGACCACTTCTGCGCTCGGCCCTTCCGGCTGGC
TGGTTTATTGCTGATAAATCTGGAGCCGGTGAGCGTGGGTCTCGCGGTATCATTGCAGCACTGGGGCCAG
ATGGTAAGCCCTCCCGTATCGTAGTTATCTACACGACGGGGAGTCAGGCAACTATGGATGAACGAAATAG
ACAGATCGCTGAGATAGGTGCCTCACTGATTAAGCATTGGTAACTGTCAGACCAAGTTTACTCATATATA
CTTTAGATTGATTTAAAACTTCATTTTTAATTTAAAAGGATCTAGGTGAAGATCCTTTTTGATAATCTCA
TGACCAAAATCCCTTAACGTGAGTTTTCGTTCCACTGAGCGTCAGACCCCGTAGAAAAGATCAAAGGATC
TTCTTGAGATCCTTTTTTTCTGCGCGTAATCTGCTGCTTGCAAACAAAAAAACCACCGCTACCAGCGGTG
GTTTGTTTGCCGGATCAAGAGCTACCAACTCTTTTTCCGAAGGTAACTGGCTTCAGCAGAGCGCAGATAC
CAAATACTGTTCTTCTAGTGTAGCCGTAGTTAGGCCACCACTTCAAGAACTCTGTAGCACCGCCTACATA
CCTCGCTCTGCTAATCCTGTTACCAGTGGCTGCTGCCAGTGGCGATAAGTCGTGTCTTACCGGGTTGGAC
TCAAGACGATAGTTACCGGATAAGGCGCAGCGGTCGGGCTGAACGGGGGGTTCGTGCACACAGCCCAGCT
TGGAGCGAACGACCTACACCGAACTGAGATACCTACAGCGTGAGCTATGAGAAAGCGCCACGCTTCCCGA
AGGGAGAAAGGCGGACAGGTATCCGGTAAGCGGCAGGGTCGGAACAGGAGAGCGCACGAGGGAGCTTCCA
GGGGGAAACGCCTGGTATCTTTATAGTCCTGTCGGGTTTCGCCACCTCTGACTTGAGCGTCGATTTTTGT
GATGCTCGTCAGGGGGGCGGAGCCTATGGAAAAACGCCAGCAACGCG
Features (pLannotate 1.2.2; 17 found; start..end, strand, type, name):
     58..85      +  repeat_region  AAV2 ITR (fragment): inverted terminal repeat of adeno-associated virus serotype 2 inverted
    114..141     +  repeat_region  AAV2 ITR (fragment): inverted terminal repeat of adeno-associated virus serotype 2 inverted
    197..328     +  enhancer       CMV enhancer (fragment): human cytomegalovirus immediate early enhancer; contains an 18-bp deletion relative to the standard CMV enhancer
    329..532     +  promoter       CMV promoter: human cytomegalovirus (CMV) immediate early promoter
    581..635     +  intron         small t intron (fragment): SV40 (simian virus 40) small t antigen intron
    680..704     +  misc_feature   MCS (fragment): pUC18/19 multiple cloning site
    717..4229    +  CDS            Thbs1: TSP1_MOUSE - Also known as Tsp1. Experimental evidence at protein level: Swiss-Prot protein existence level 1. Adhesive glycoprotein that mediates cell-to-cell and cell-to- matrix interactions. Binds heparin. May play a role in dentinogenesis and/or maintenance of dentin and dental pulp. Ligand for CD36 mediating antiangiogenic properties (By similarity). Plays a role in ER stress response, via its interaction with the activating transcription factor 6 alpha (ATF6) which produces adaptive ER stress response factors. From Mus musculus (Mouse).
   4230..4256    +  CDS            3xHA (fragment): three tandem HA epitope tags
   4312..4381    -  polyA_signal   SV40 poly(A) signal (fragment): SV40 polyadenylation signal
   4456..4596    +  repeat_region  AAV2 ITR: inverted terminal repeat of adeno-associated virus serotype 2 inverted
   4601..4652    -  misc_feature   bom (fragment): basis of mobility region from pBR322
   4671..5126    +  rep_origin     f1 ori (sequence partly withheld): f1 bacteriophage origin of replication; arrow indicates direction of (+) strand synthesis
   5127..5176    -  misc_feature   bom (fragment): basis of mobility region from pBR322
   5278..5313    -  CDS            rop (fragment): Rop protein, which maintains plasmids at low copy number; rop
   5408..5512    +  promoter       AmpR promoter: bla
   5513..6373    +  CDS            AmpR: β-lactamase; bla; confers resistance to ampicillin, carbenicillin, and related antibiotics
   6544..7132    +  rep_origin     ori: high-copy-number ColE1/pMB1/pBR322/pUC origin of replication
