[The description below was written by a language model from this plasmid's Addgene catalogue record and pLannotate feature annotations shown in this document.]
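Description:
pAAV.CMV.SV40.THBS1-HA-KDEL.SV40(polyA) is an adeno-associated virus transfer plasmid for mammalian expression, built on a modified pAAV-MCS backbone. It is maintained in bacteria through a high-copy ColE1/pUC-type origin and selected with ampicillin via the β-lactamase gene; an f1 phage origin is also present. The expression cassette lies between AAV2 inverted terminal repeats, the cis elements that allow the intervening DNA to be replicated and packaged into AAV particles when rep, cap and helper functions are supplied in trans. In the sequenced record the downstream ITR is annotated in full, whereas the upstream one is detected only as short fragments. This may reflect the difficulty of sequencing these repeats or a partial deletion, and the record does not resolve which. The sequenced record is also slightly shorter than the catalogue size (7,147 versus 7,162 bp).

The payload is the mouse thrombospondin-1 (Thbs1) coding sequence, cloned between HindIII and XhoI sites and driven by the CMV immediate-early promoter. To save space, the depositors truncated the CMV enhancer, replaced the β-globin intron with an SV40 small t intron, and swapped the hGH polyadenylation signal for the SV40 poly(A) signal. These changes help accommodate the roughly 3.5 kb insert within AAV packaging limits. The protein carries a C-terminal HA epitope for detection (annotated as a 27 bp match, consistent with a single HA unit), followed by a KDEL motif, which is not separately annotated. KDEL causes retrieval of the normally secreted glycoprotein to the endoplasmic reticulum. The construct therefore yields an ER-retained form of THBS1. It comes from a study of thrombospondin-1 in retinal ganglion cell axon regeneration, where such a variant could help separate intracellular from secreted functions, although the record does not state this use.
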