Addgene plasmid #156164: pAAV.CMV.SV40.THBS1-HA-KDEL.SV40(polyA)
Purpose: Expresses murine Thrombospondin-1 (THBS1) protein with HA-tag at C-terminus and KDEL (ER retention) sequence
Depositing lab: Kevin Park. Depositing organization: University of Miami. Publication: Thrombospondin-1 Mediates Axon Regeneration in Retinal Ganglion Cells. Bray ER, Yungher BJ, Levay K, Ribeiro M, Dvoryanchikov G, Ayupe AC, Thakor K, Marks V, Randolph M, Danzi MC, Schmidt TM, Chaudhari N, Lemmon VP, Hattar S, Park KK. Neuron. 2019 Aug 21;103(4):642-657.e7. doi: 10.1016/j.neuron.2019.05.044. Epub 2019 Jun 26. PubMed 31255486.
Backbone
  Vector backbone: Modified pAAV-MCS
  Backbone size w/o insert (bp): 3601
  Total vector size (bp): 7162
  Modifications to backbone: Truncated CMV enhancer sequence; beta-Globine intron replaced with SV40 intron; hGH polyA signal replaced with SV40 polyA signal
  Vector type: Mammalian Expression, AAV
Growth in bacteria
  Bacterial resistance: Ampicillin, 100 μg/mL
  Growth temperature: 37°C
  Growth strain: NEB Stable
  Copy number: High Copy
Gene/Insert
  Gene/Insert name: Thrombospondin-1 (alt name: THBS1)
  Species: M. musculus (mouse)
  Insert size (bp): 3561
  Mutation: THBS1 with addition of ER-retention sequence KDEL
  Entrez Gene: Thbs1 (a.k.a. TSP-1, TSP1, Thbs-1, tbsp1)
  Promoter: CMV
  Tag / fusion protein: HA-tag (C terminal on insert)
  Cloning method: Restriction Enzyme; 5′ cloning site HindIII (not destroyed); 3′ cloning site XhoI (not destroyed)
  Sequencing primers: 5′ CGCAAATGGGCGGTAGGCGTG; 3′ CCTCCCCCTGAACCTGAAAC
Terms and licenses: Academic/Nonprofit Terms; Industry Terms: Not Available to Industry
How to cite: pAAV.CMV.SV40.THBS1-HA-KDEL.SV40(polyA) was a gift from Kevin Park (Addgene plasmid # 156164 ; http://n2t.net/addgene:156164 ; RRID:Addgene_156164)
